Addgene plasmid #165595: px330 WAPL gRNA
Purpose: Insertion of WAPL degrom
Depositing lab: Cornelis Murre. Depositing organization: University of California, San Diego (UCSD). Publication: Calcium signaling instructs NIPBL recruitment at active enhancers and promoters via distinct mechanisms to reconstruct genome compartmentalization. Zhu Y, Denholtz M, Lu H, Murre C. Genes Dev. 2021 Jan 1;35(1-2):65-81. doi: 10.1101/gad.343475.120. Epub 2020 Dec 17. PubMed 33334824.
Backbone
  Vector backbone: px330
  Vector type: Mammalian Expression
Growth in bacteria
  Bacterial resistance: Ampicillin, 100 μg/mL
  Growth temperature: 37°C
  Growth strain: DH5alpha
  Copy number: High Copy
Gene/Insert
  Gene/Insert name: WAPL
  gRNA/shRNA sequence: N/A
  Species: M. musculus (mouse)
  Mutation: NA
  Entrez Gene: Wapl (a.k.a. A530089A20Rik, DIF-2, FOE, Wapal)
  Cloning method: Restriction Enzyme; 5′ cloning site Unknown (unknown if destroyed)
Terms and licenses: Academic/Nonprofit Terms; Industry Terms: Not Available to Industry
How to cite: px330 WAPL gRNA was a gift from Cornelis Murre (Addgene plasmid # 165595 ; http://n2t.net/addgene:165595 ; RRID:Addgene_165595)
