[The description below was written by a language model from this plasmid's Addgene catalogue record and pLannotate feature annotations shown in this document.]
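Description:
px330 WAPL gRNA is a mammalian expression plasmid built on the px330 backbone, an all-in-one CRISPR/Cas9 vector that delivers both a single guide RNA and the Streptococcus pyogenes Cas9 nuclease from one plasmid. The human U6 RNA polymerase III promoter sits upstream of the S. pyogenes gRNA scaffold, with a short gap between them where the targeting spacer lies. According to the catalogue entry, the guide is directed against mouse Wapl, although the spacer sequence itself is not recorded. A second, partial copy of the scaffold is annotated just downstream. Cas9 is driven by a hybrid promoter made up of the CMV enhancer, the chicken β-actin promoter and a chimeric CBA/MVM intron. The annotation splits the coding sequence into contiguous N- and C-terminal portions that together form the full-length nuclease. A nucleoplasmin bipartite nuclear localization signal follows at the C-terminus, and the transcript ends at a bovine growth hormone polyadenylation signal.

In bacteria the plasmid replicates from a high-copy ColE1/pUC-type origin and is selected with ampicillin through the β-lactamase gene. A filamentous phage origin (called f1 in one record and M13 in the other) is also present, along with a single AAV2 inverted terminal repeat and small bom and rop fragments, all apparently backbone remnants. No mammalian selection marker or reporter is annotated. The depositor and sequencing-derived records differ by only a few nucleotides and have the same feature layout.

The stated purpose is insertion of a degron at WAPL. The plasmid would cut the mouse Wapl locus so that a degron tag can be knocked in by homology-directed repair, allowing inducible depletion of this cohesin-release factor. That step needs a separate donor template, which is not part of this construct.
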