Features (pLannotate 1.2.2; 18 found; start..end, strand, type, name):
      1..241     +  promoter       U6 promoter: RNA polymerase III promoter for human U6 snRNA
    271..346     +  misc_RNA       gRNA scaffold: guide RNA scaffold for the Streptococcus pyogenes CRISPR/Cas9 system
    353..396     +  misc_RNA       gRNA scaffold (fragment): guide RNA scaffold for the Streptococcus pyogenes CRISPR/Cas9 system
    443..728     +  enhancer       CMV enhancer: human cytomegalovirus immediate early enhancer; contains an 18-bp deletion relative to the standard CMV enhancer
    730..1007    +  promoter       chicken β-actin promoter: No description available
   1008..1236    +  intron         hybrid intron: hybrid between chicken β-actin (CBA) and minute virus of mice (MMV) introns (Gray et al., 2011)
   1374..2975    +  CDS            Cas9(N): N-terminal portion of Streptococcus pyogenes Cas9 (Zetsche et al., 2015)
   2976..5474    +  CDS            Cas9(C): C-terminal portion of Streptococcus pyogenes Cas9 (Zetsche et al., 2015)
   5475..5522    +  CDS            nucleoplasmin NLS: bipartite nuclear localization signal from nucleoplasmin
   5556..5667    +  polyA_signal   bGH poly(A) signal: bovine growth hormone polyadenylation signal
   5772..5912    +  repeat_region  AAV2 ITR: inverted terminal repeat of adeno-associated virus serotype 2 inverted
   5917..5968    -  misc_feature   bom (fragment): basis of mobility region from pBR322
   5987..6367    +  rep_origin     M13 ori (sequence partly withheld): M13 bacteriophage origin of replication; arrow indicates direction of (+) strand synthesis
   6443..6492    -  misc_feature   bom (fragment): basis of mobility region from pBR322
   6594..6629    -  CDS            rop (fragment): Rop protein, which maintains plasmids at low copy number; rop
   6724..6828    +  promoter       AmpR promoter: bla
   6829..7689    +  CDS            AmpR: β-lactamase; bla; confers resistance to ampicillin, carbenicillin, and related antibiotics
   7860..8448    +  rep_origin     ori: high-copy-number ColE1/pMB1/pBR322/pUC origin of replication
>Addgene plasmid #165595 | px330 WAPL gRNA | depositor full sequence | sequence record 321862 | px330 WAPL gRNA sequence 8509 bps
GAGGGCCTATTTCCCATGATTCCTTCATATTTGCATATACGATACAAGGCTGTTAGAGAGATAATTGGAA
TTAATTTGACTGTAAACACAAAGATATTAGTACAAAATACGTGACGTAGAAAGTAATAATTTCTTGGGTA
GTTTGCAGTTTTAAAATTATGTTTTAAAATGGACTATCATATGCTTACCGTAACTTGAAAGTATTTCGAT
TTCTTGGCTTTATATATCTTGTGGAAAGGACGAAACACCGTTACCAAGCACCTGAAGCAAGTTTTAGAGC
TAGAAATAGCAAGTTAAAATAAGGCTAGTCCGTTATCAACTTGAAAAAGTGGCACCGAGTCGGTGCTTTT
TTGTTTTAGAGCTAGAAATAGCAAGTTAAAATAAGGCTAGTCCGTTTTTAGCGCGTGCGCCAATTCTGCA
GACAAATGGCTCTAGAGGTACCCGTTACATAACTTACGGTAAATGGCCCGCCTGGCTGACCGCCCAACGA
CCCCCGCCCATTGACGTCAATAGTAACGCCAATAGGGACTTTCCATTGACGTCAATGGGTGGAGTATTTA
CGGTAAACTGCCCACTTGGCAGTACATCAAGTGTATCATATGCCAAGTACGCCCCCTATTGACGTCAATG
ACGGTAAATGGCCCGCCTGGCATTGTGCCCAGTACATGACCTTATGGGACTTTCCTACTTGGCAGTACAT
CTACGTATTAGTCATCGCTATTACCATGGTCGAGGTGAGCCCCACGTTCTGCTTCACTCTCCCCATCTCC
CCCCCCTCCCCACCCCCAATTTTGTATTTATTTATTTTTTAATTATTTTGTGCAGCGATGGGGGCGGGGG
GGGGGGGGGGGCGCGCGCCAGGCGGGGCGGGGCGGGGCGAGGGGCGGGGCGGGGCGAGGCGGAGAGGTGC
GGCGGCAGCCAATCAGAGCGGCGCGCTCCGAAAGTTTCCTTTTATGGCGAGGCGGCGGCGGCGGCGGCCC
TATAAAAAGCGAAGCGCGCGGCGGGCGGGAGTCGCTGCGACGCTGCCTTCGCCCCGTGCCCCGCTCCGCC
GCCGCCTCGCGCCGCCCGCCCCGGCTCTGACTGACCGCGTTACTCCCACAGGTGAGCGGGCGGGACGGCC
CTTCTCCTCCGGGCTGTAATTAGCTGAGCAAGAGGTAAGGGTTTAAGGGATGGTTGGTTGGTGGGGTATT
AATGTTTAATTACCTGGAGCACCTGCCTGAAATCACTTTTTTTCAGGTTGGACCGGTGCCACCATGGACT
ATAAGGACCACGACGGAGACTACAAGGATCATGATATTGATTACAAAGACGATGACGATAAGATGGCCCC
AAAGAAGAAGCGGAAGGTCGGTATCCACGGAGTCCCAGCAGCCGACAAGAAGTACAGCATCGGCCTGGAC
ATCGGCACCAACTCTGTGGGCTGGGCCGTGATCACCGACGAGTACAAGGTGCCCAGCAAGAAATTCAAGG
TGCTGGGCAACACCGACCGGCACAGCATCAAGAAGAACCTGATCGGAGCCCTGCTGTTCGACAGCGGCGA
AACAGCCGAGGCCACCCGGCTGAAGAGAACCGCCAGAAGAAGATACACCAGACGGAAGAACCGGATCTGC
TATCTGCAAGAGATCTTCAGCAACGAGATGGCCAAGGTGGACGACAGCTTCTTCCACAGACTGGAAGAGT
CCTTCCTGGTGGAAGAGGATAAGAAGCACGAGCGGCACCCCATCTTCGGCAACATCGTGGACGAGGTGGC
CTACCACGAGAAGTACCCCACCATCTACCACCTGAGAAAGAAACTGGTGGACAGCACCGACAAGGCCGAC
CTGCGGCTGATCTATCTGGCCCTGGCCCACATGATCAAGTTCCGGGGCCACTTCCTGATCGAGGGCGACC
TGAACCCCGACAACAGCGACGTGGACAAGCTGTTCATCCAGCTGGTGCAGACCTACAACCAGCTGTTCGA
GGAAAACCCCATCAACGCCAGCGGCGTGGACGCCAAGGCCATCCTGTCTGCCAGACTGAGCAAGAGCAGA
CGGCTGGAAAATCTGATCGCCCAGCTGCCCGGCGAGAAGAAGAATGGCCTGTTCGGAAACCTGATTGCCC
TGAGCCTGGGCCTGACCCCCAACTTCAAGAGCAACTTCGACCTGGCCGAGGATGCCAAACTGCAGCTGAG
CAAGGACACCTACGACGACGACCTGGACAACCTGCTGGCCCAGATCGGCGACCAGTACGCCGACCTGTTT
CTGGCCGCCAAGAACCTGTCCGACGCCATCCTGCTGAGCGACATCCTGAGAGTGAACACCGAGATCACCA
AGGCCCCCCTGAGCGCCTCTATGATCAAGAGATACGACGAGCACCACCAGGACCTGACCCTGCTGAAAGC
TCTCGTGCGGCAGCAGCTGCCTGAGAAGTACAAAGAGATTTTCTTCGACCAGAGCAAGAACGGCTACGCC
GGCTACATTGACGGCGGAGCCAGCCAGGAAGAGTTCTACAAGTTCATCAAGCCCATCCTGGAAAAGATGG
ACGGCACCGAGGAACTGCTCGTGAAGCTGAACAGAGAGGACCTGCTGCGGAAGCAGCGGACCTTCGACAA
CGGCAGCATCCCCCACCAGATCCACCTGGGAGAGCTGCACGCCATTCTGCGGCGGCAGGAAGATTTTTAC
CCATTCCTGAAGGACAACCGGGAAAAGATCGAGAAGATCCTGACCTTCCGCATCCCCTACTACGTGGGCC
CTCTGGCCAGGGGAAACAGCAGATTCGCCTGGATGACCAGAAAGAGCGAGGAAACCATCACCCCCTGGAA
CTTCGAGGAAGTGGTGGACAAGGGCGCTTCCGCCCAGAGCTTCATCGAGCGGATGACCAACTTCGATAAG
AACCTGCCCAACGAGAAGGTGCTGCCCAAGCACAGCCTGCTGTACGAGTACTTCACCGTGTATAACGAGC
TGACCAAAGTGAAATACGTGACCGAGGGAATGAGAAAGCCCGCCTTCCTGAGCGGCGAGCAGAAAAAGGC
CATCGTGGACCTGCTGTTCAAGACCAACCGGAAAGTGACCGTGAAGCAGCTGAAAGAGGACTACTTCAAG
AAAATCGAGTGCTTCGACTCCGTGGAAATCTCCGGCGTGGAAGATCGGTTCAACGCCTCCCTGGGCACAT
ACCACGATCTGCTGAAAATTATCAAGGACAAGGACTTCCTGGACAATGAGGAAAACGAGGACATTCTGGA
AGATATCGTGCTGACCCTGACACTGTTTGAGGACAGAGAGATGATCGAGGAACGGCTGAAAACCTATGCC
CACCTGTTCGACGACAAAGTGATGAAGCAGCTGAAGCGGCGGAGATACACCGGCTGGGGCAGGCTGAGCC
GGAAGCTGATCAACGGCATCCGGGACAAGCAGTCCGGCAAGACAATCCTGGATTTCCTGAAGTCCGACGG
CTTCGCCAACAGAAACTTCATGCAGCTGATCCACGACGACAGCCTGACCTTTAAAGAGGACATCCAGAAA
GCCCAGGTGTCCGGCCAGGGCGATAGCCTGCACGAGCACATTGCCAATCTGGCCGGCAGCCCCGCCATTA
AGAAGGGCATCCTGCAGACAGTGAAGGTGGTGGACGAGCTCGTGAAAGTGATGGGCCGGCACAAGCCCGA
GAACATCGTGATCGAAATGGCCAGAGAGAACCAGACCACCCAGAAGGGACAGAAGAACAGCCGCGAGAGA
ATGAAGCGGATCGAAGAGGGCATCAAAGAGCTGGGCAGCCAGATCCTGAAAGAACACCCCGTGGAAAACA
CCCAGCTGCAGAACGAGAAGCTGTACCTGTACTACCTGCAGAATGGGCGGGATATGTACGTGGACCAGGA
ACTGGACATCAACCGGCTGTCCGACTACGATGTGGACCATATCGTGCCTCAGAGCTTTCTGAAGGACGAC
TCCATCGACAACAAGGTGCTGACCAGAAGCGACAAGAACCGGGGCAAGAGCGACAACGTGCCCTCCGAAG
AGGTCGTGAAGAAGATGAAGAACTACTGGCGGCAGCTGCTGAACGCCAAGCTGATTACCCAGAGAAAGTT
CGACAATCTGACCAAGGCCGAGAGAGGCGGCCTGAGCGAACTGGATAAGGCCGGCTTCATCAAGAGACAG
CTGGTGGAAACCCGGCAGATCACAAAGCACGTGGCACAGATCCTGGACTCCCGGATGAACACTAAGTACG
ACGAGAATGACAAGCTGATCCGGGAAGTGAAAGTGATCACCCTGAAGTCCAAGCTGGTGTCCGATTTCCG
GAAGGATTTCCAGTTTTACAAAGTGCGCGAGATCAACAACTACCACCACGCCCACGACGCCTACCTGAAC
GCCGTCGTGGGAACCGCCCTGATCAAAAAGTACCCTAAGCTGGAAAGCGAGTTCGTGTACGGCGACTACA
AGGTGTACGACGTGCGGAAGATGATCGCCAAGAGCGAGCAGGAAATCGGCAAGGCTACCGCCAAGTACTT
CTTCTACAGCAACATCATGAACTTTTTCAAGACCGAGATTACCCTGGCCAACGGCGAGATCCGGAAGCGG
CCTCTGATCGAGACAAACGGCGAAACCGGGGAGATCGTGTGGGATAAGGGCCGGGATTTTGCCACCGTGC
GGAAAGTGCTGAGCATGCCCCAAGTGAATATCGTGAAAAAGACCGAGGTGCAGACAGGCGGCTTCAGCAA
AGAGTCTATCCTGCCCAAGAGGAACAGCGATAAGCTGATCGCCAGAAAGAAGGACTGGGACCCTAAGAAG
TACGGCGGCTTCGACAGCCCCACCGTGGCCTATTCTGTGCTGGTGGTGGCCAAAGTGGAAAAGGGCAAGT
CCAAGAAACTGAAGAGTGTGAAAGAGCTGCTGGGGATCACCATCATGGAAAGAAGCAGCTTCGAGAAGAA
TCCCATCGACTTTCTGGAAGCCAAGGGCTACAAAGAAGTGAAAAAGGACCTGATCATCAAGCTGCCTAAG
TACTCCCTGTTCGAGCTGGAAAACGGCCGGAAGAGAATGCTGGCCTCTGCCGGCGAACTGCAGAAGGGAA
ACGAACTGGCCCTGCCCTCCAAATATGTGAACTTCCTGTACCTGGCCAGCCACTATGAGAAGCTGAAGGG
CTCCCCCGAGGATAATGAGCAGAAACAGCTGTTTGTGGAACAGCACAAGCACTACCTGGACGAGATCATC
GAGCAGATCAGCGAGTTCTCCAAGAGAGTGATCCTGGCCGACGCTAATCTGGACAAAGTGCTGTCCGCCT
ACAACAAGCACCGGGATAAGCCCATCAGAGAGCAGGCCGAGAATATCATCCACCTGTTTACCCTGACCAA
TCTGGGAGCCCCTGCCGCCTTCAAGTACTTTGACACCACCATCGACCGGAAGAGGTACACCAGCACCAAA
GAGGTGCTGGACGCCACCCTGATCCACCAGAGCATCACCGGCCTGTACGAGACACGGATCGACCTGTCTC
AGCTGGGAGGCGACAAAAGGCCGGCGGCCACGAAAAAGGCCGGCCAGGCAAAAAAGAAAAAGTAAGAATT
CCTAGAGCTCGCTGATCAGCCTCGACTGTGCCTTCTAGTTGCCAGCCATCTGTTGTTTGCCCCTCCCCCG
TGCCTTCCTTGACCCTGGAAGGTGCCACTCCCACTGTCCTTTCCTAATAAAATGAGGAAATTGCATCGCA
TTGTCTGAGTAGGTGTCATTCTATTCTGGGGGGTGGGGTGGGGCAGGACAGCAAGGGGGAGGATTGGGAA
GAGAATAGCAGGCATGCTGGGGAGCGGCCGCAGGAACCCCTAGTGATGGAGTTGGCCACTCCCTCTCTGC
GCGCTCGCTCGCTCACTGAGGCCGGGCGACCAAAGGTCGCCCGACGCCCGGGCTTTGCCCGGGCGGCCTC
AGTGAGCGAGCGAGCGCGCAGCTGCCTGCAGGGGCGCCTGATGCGGTATTTTCTCCTTACGCATCTGTGC
GGTATTTCACACCGCATA
[142 nt withheld, positions 5969-6110]
C
[141 nt withheld, positions 6112-6252]
CCTTTGACGTTGGAGTCCACGTTCTTT
[37 nt withheld, positions 6280-6316]
ACCCTATCTCGGGCTATTCTTTTGATTTATAAGGGATTTTGCCGATTTCGGCCTATTGGTTAAAAAATGA
GCTGATTTAACAAAAATTTAACGCGAATTTTAACAAAATATTAACGTTTACAATTTTATGGTGCACTCTC
AGTACAATCTGCTCTGATGCCGCATAGTTAAGCCAGCCCCGACACCCGCCAACACCCGCTGACGCGCCCT
GACGGGCTTGTCTGCTCCCGGCATCCGCTTACAGACAAGCTGTGACCGTCTCCGGGAGCTGCATGTGTCA
GAGGTTTTCACCGTCATCACCGAAACGCGCGAGACGAAAGGGCCTCGTGATACGCCTATTTTTATAGGTT
AATGTCATGATAATAATGGTTTCTTAGACGTCAGGTGGCACTTTTCGGGGAAATGTGCGCGGAACCCCTA
TTTGTTTATTTTTCTAAATACATTCAAATATGTATCCGCTCATGAGACAATAACCCTGATAAATGCTTCA
ATAATATTGAAAAAGGAAGAGTATGAGTATTCAACATTTCCGTGTCGCCCTTATTCCCTTTTTTGCGGCA
TTTTGCCTTCCTGTTTTTGCTCACCCAGAAACGCTGGTGAAAGTAAAAGATGCTGAAGATCAGTTGGGTG
CACGAGTGGGTTACATCGAACTGGATCTCAACAGCGGTAAGATCCTTGAGAGTTTTCGCCCCGAAGAACG
TTTTCCAATGATGAGCACTTTTAAAGTTCTGCTATGTGGCGCGGTATTATCCCGTATTGACGCCGGGCAA
GAGCAACTCGGTCGCCGCATACACTATTCTCAGAATGACTTGGTTGAGTACTCACCAGTCACAGAAAAGC
ATCTTACGGATGGCATGACAGTAAGAGAATTATGCAGTGCTGCCATAACCATGAGTGATAACACTGCGGC
CAACTTACTTCTGACAACGATCGGAGGACCGAAGGAGCTAACCGCTTTTTTGCACAACATGGGGGATCAT
GTAACTCGCCTTGATCGTTGGGAACCGGAGCTGAATGAAGCCATACCAAACGACGAGCGTGACACCACGA
TGCCTGTAGCAATGGCAACAACGTTGCGCAAACTATTAACTGGCGAACTACTTACTCTAGCTTCCCGGCA
ACAATTAATAGACTGGATGGAGGCGGATAAAGTTGCAGGACCACTTCTGCGCTCGGCCCTTCCGGCTGGC
TGGTTTATTGCTGATAAATCTGGAGCCGGTGAGCGTGGAAGCCGCGGTATCATTGCAGCACTGGGGCCAG
ATGGTAAGCCCTCCCGTATCGTAGTTATCTACACGACGGGGAGTCAGGCAACTATGGATGAACGAAATAG
ACAGATCGCTGAGATAGGTGCCTCACTGATTAAGCATTGGTAACTGTCAGACCAAGTTTACTCATATATA
CTTTAGATTGATTTAAAACTTCATTTTTAATTTAAAAGGATCTAGGTGAAGATCCTTTTTGATAATCTCA
TGACCAAAATCCCTTAACGTGAGTTTTCGTTCCACTGAGCGTCAGACCCCGTAGAAAAGATCAAAGGATC
TTCTTGAGATCCTTTTTTTCTGCGCGTAATCTGCTGCTTGCAAACAAAAAAACCACCGCTACCAGCGGTG
GTTTGTTTGCCGGATCAAGAGCTACCAACTCTTTTTCCGAAGGTAACTGGCTTCAGCAGAGCGCAGATAC
CAAATACTGTCCTTCTAGTGTAGCCGTAGTTAGGCCACCACTTCAAGAACTCTGTAGCACCGCCTACATA
CCTCGCTCTGCTAATCCTGTTACCAGTGGCTGCTGCCAGTGGCGATAAGTCGTGTCTTACCGGGTTGGAC
TCAAGACGATAGTTACCGGATAAGGCGCAGCGGTCGGGCTGAACGGGGGGTTCGTGCACACAGCCCAGCT
TGGAGCGAACGACCTACACCGAACTGAGATACCTACAGCGTGAGCTATGAGAAAGCGCCACGCTTCCCGA
AGGGAGAAAGGCGGACAGGTATCCGGTAAGCGGCAGGGTCGGAACAGGAGAGCGCACGAGGGAGCTTCCA
GGGGGAAACGCCTGGTATCTTTATAGTCCTGTCGGGTTTCGCCACCTCTGACTTGAGCGTCGATTTTTGT
GATGCTCGTCAGGGGGGCGGAGCCTATGGAAAAACGCCAGCAACGCGGCCTTTTTACGGTTCCTGGCCTT
TTGCTGGCCTTTTGCTCACATGT
