Features (pLannotate 1.2.2; 18 found; start..end, strand, type, name):
     95..335     +  promoter       U6 promoter: RNA polymerase III promoter for human U6 snRNA
    365..440     +  misc_RNA       gRNA scaffold: guide RNA scaffold for the Streptococcus pyogenes CRISPR/Cas9 system
    447..490     +  misc_RNA       gRNA scaffold (fragment): guide RNA scaffold for the Streptococcus pyogenes CRISPR/Cas9 system
    537..822     +  enhancer       CMV enhancer: human cytomegalovirus immediate early enhancer; contains an 18-bp deletion relative to the standard CMV enhancer
    824..1099    +  promoter       chicken β-actin promoter: No description available
   1100..1327    +  intron         hybrid intron: hybrid between chicken β-actin (CBA) and minute virus of mice (MMV) introns (Gray et al., 2011)
   1465..3066    +  CDS            Cas9(N): N-terminal portion of Streptococcus pyogenes Cas9 (Zetsche et al., 2015)
   3067..5565    +  CDS            Cas9(C): C-terminal portion of Streptococcus pyogenes Cas9 (Zetsche et al., 2015)
   5566..5613    +  CDS            nucleoplasmin NLS: bipartite nuclear localization signal from nucleoplasmin
   5647..5758    +  polyA_signal   bGH poly(A) signal: bovine growth hormone polyadenylation signal
   5863..6003    +  repeat_region  AAV2 ITR: inverted terminal repeat of adeno-associated virus serotype 2 inverted
   6008..6059    -  misc_feature   bom (fragment): basis of mobility region from pBR322
   6078..6533    +  rep_origin     f1 ori (sequence partly withheld): f1 bacteriophage origin of replication; arrow indicates direction of (+) strand synthesis
   6534..6583    -  misc_feature   bom (fragment): basis of mobility region from pBR322
   6685..6720    -  CDS            rop (fragment): Rop protein, which maintains plasmids at low copy number; rop
   6815..6919    +  promoter       AmpR promoter: bla
   6920..7780    +  CDS            AmpR: β-lactamase; bla; confers resistance to ampicillin, carbenicillin, and related antibiotics
   7951..33      +  rep_origin     ori (across the origin): high-copy-number ColE1/pMB1/pBR322/pUC origin of replication
>Addgene plasmid #165595 | px330 WAPL gRNA | addgene full sequence | sequence record 327145 | Addgene NGS Result
TGATGCTCGTCAGGGGGGCGGAGCCTATGGAAAAACGCCAGCAACGCGGCCTTTTTACGGTTCCTGGCCT
TTTGCTGGCCTTTTGCTCACATGTGAGGGCCTATTTCCCATGATTCCTTCATATTTGCATATACGATACA
AGGCTGTTAGAGAGATAATTGGAATTAATTTGACTGTAAACACAAAGATATTAGTACAAAATACGTGACG
TAGAAAGTAATAATTTCTTGGGTAGTTTGCAGTTTTAAAATTATGTTTTAAAATGGACTATCATATGCTT
ACCGTAACTTGAAAGTATTTCGATTTCTTGGCTTTATATATCTTGTGGAAAGGACGAAACACCGTTACCA
AGCACCTGAAGCAAGTTTTAGAGCTAGAAATAGCAAGTTAAAATAAGGCTAGTCCGTTATCAACTTGAAA
AAGTGGCACCGAGTCGGTGCTTTTTTGTTTTAGAGCTAGAAATAGCAAGTTAAAATAAGGCTAGTCCGTT
TTTAGCGCGTGCGCCAATTCTGCAGACAAATGGCTCTAGAGGTACCCGTTACATAACTTACGGTAAATGG
CCCGCCTGGCTGACCGCCCAACGACCCCCGCCCATTGACGTCAATAGTAACGCCAATAGGGACTTTCCAT
TGACGTCAATGGGTGGAGTATTTACGGTAAACTGCCCACTTGGCAGTACATCAAGTGTATCATATGCCAA
GTACGCCCCCTATTGACGTCAATGACGGTAAATGGCCCGCCTGGCATTGTGCCCAGTACATGACCTTATG
GGACTTTCCTACTTGGCAGTACATCTACGTATTAGTCATCGCTATTACCATGGTCGAGGTGAGCCCCACG
TTCTGCTTCACTCTCCCCATCTCCCCCCCCTCCCCACCCCCAATTTTGTATTTATTTATTTTTTAATTAT
TTTGTGCAGCGATGGGGGCGGGGGGGGGGGGGGCGCGCGCCAGGCGGGGCGGGGCGGGGCGAGGGGCGGG
GCGGGGCGAGGCGGAGAGGTGCGGCGGCAGCCAATCAGAGCGGCGCGCTCCGAAAGTTTCCTTTTATGGC
GAGGCGGCGGCGGCGGCGGCCCTATAAAAAGCGAAGCGCGCGGCGGGCGGGAGTCGCTGCGCGCTGCCTT
CGCCCCGTGCCCCGCTCCGCCGCCGCCTCGCGCCGCCCGCCCCGGCTCTGACTGACCGCGTTACTCCCAC
AGGTGAGCGGGCGGGACGGCCCTTCTCCTCCGGGCTGTAATTAGCTGAGCAAGAGGTAAGGGTTTAAGGG
ATGGTTGGTTGGTGGGGTATTAATGTTTAATTACCTGGAGCACCTGCCTGAAATCACTTTTTTTCAGGTT
GGACCGGTGCCACCATGGACTATAAGGACCACGACGGAGACTACAAGGATCATGATATTGATTACAAAGA
CGATGACGATAAGATGGCCCCAAAGAAGAAGCGGAAGGTCGGTATCCACGGAGTCCCAGCAGCCGACAAG
AAGTACAGCATCGGCCTGGACATCGGCACCAACTCTGTGGGCTGGGCCGTGATCACCGACGAGTACAAGG
TGCCCAGCAAGAAATTCAAGGTGCTGGGCAACACCGACCGGCACAGCATCAAGAAGAACCTGATCGGAGC
CCTGCTGTTCGACAGCGGCGAAACAGCCGAGGCCACCCGGCTGAAGAGAACCGCCAGAAGAAGATACACC
AGACGGAAGAACCGGATCTGCTATCTGCAAGAGATCTTCAGCAACGAGATGGCCAAGGTGGACGACAGCT
TCTTCCACAGACTGGAAGAGTCCTTCCTGGTGGAAGAGGATAAGAAGCACGAGCGGCACCCCATCTTCGG
CAACATCGTGGACGAGGTGGCCTACCACGAGAAGTACCCCACCATCTACCACCTGAGAAAGAAACTGGTG
GACAGCACCGACAAGGCCGACCTGCGGCTGATCTATCTGGCCCTGGCCCACATGATCAAGTTCCGGGGCC
ACTTCCTGATCGAGGGCGACCTGAACCCCGACAACAGCGACGTGGACAAGCTGTTCATCCAGCTGGTGCA
GACCTACAACCAGCTGTTCGAGGAAAACCCCATCAACGCCAGCGGCGTGGACGCCAAGGCCATCCTGTCT
GCCAGACTGAGCAAGAGCAGACGGCTGGAAAATCTGATCGCCCAGCTGCCCGGCGAGAAGAAGAATGGCC
TGTTCGGAAACCTGATTGCCCTGAGCCTGGGCCTGACCCCCAACTTCAAGAGCAACTTCGACCTGGCCGA
GGATGCCAAACTGCAGCTGAGCAAGGACACCTACGACGACGACCTGGACAACCTGCTGGCCCAGATCGGC
GACCAGTACGCCGACCTGTTTCTGGCCGCCAAGAACCTGTCCGACGCCATCCTGCTGAGCGACATCCTGA
GAGTGAACACCGAGATCACCAAGGCCCCCCTGAGCGCCTCTATGATCAAGAGATACGACGAGCACCACCA
GGACCTGACCCTGCTGAAAGCTCTCGTGCGGCAGCAGCTGCCTGAGAAGTACAAAGAGATTTTCTTCGAC
CAGAGCAAGAACGGCTACGCCGGCTACATTGACGGCGGAGCCAGCCAGGAAGAGTTCTACAAGTTCATCA
AGCCCATCCTGGAAAAGATGGACGGCACCGAGGAACTGCTCGTGAAGCTGAACAGAGAGGACCTGCTGCG
GAAGCAGCGGACCTTCGACAACGGCAGCATCCCCCACCAGATCCACCTGGGAGAGCTGCACGCCATTCTG
CGGCGGCAGGAAGATTTTTACCCATTCCTGAAGGACAACCGGGAAAAGATCGAGAAGATCCTGACCTTCC
GCATCCCCTACTACGTGGGCCCTCTGGCCAGGGGAAACAGCAGATTCGCCTGGATGACCAGAAAGAGCGA
GGAAACCATCACCCCCTGGAACTTCGAGGAAGTGGTGGACAAGGGCGCTTCCGCCCAGAGCTTCATCGAG
CGGATGACCAACTTCGATAAGAACCTGCCCAACGAGAAGGTGCTGCCCAAGCACAGCCTGCTGTACGAGT
ACTTCACCGTGTATAACGAGCTGACCAAAGTGAAATACGTGACCGAGGGAATGAGAAAGCCCGCCTTCCT
GAGCGGCGAGCAGAAAAAGGCCATCGTGGACCTGCTGTTCAAGACCAACCGGAAAGTGACCGTGAAGCAG
CTGAAAGAGGACTACTTCAAGAAAATCGAGTGCTTCGACTCCGTGGAAATCTCCGGCGTGGAAGATCGGT
TCAACGCCTCCCTGGGCACATACCACGATCTGCTGAAAATTATCAAGGACAAGGACTTCCTGGACAATGA
GGAAAACGAGGACATTCTGGAAGATATCGTGCTGACCCTGACACTGTTTGAGGACAGAGAGATGATCGAG
GAACGGCTGAAAACCTATGCCCACCTGTTCGACGACAAAGTGATGAAGCAGCTGAAGCGGCGGAGATACA
CCGGCTGGGGCAGGCTGAGCCGGAAGCTGATCAACGGCATCCGGGACAAGCAGTCCGGCAAGACAATCCT
GGATTTCCTGAAGTCCGACGGCTTCGCCAACAGAAACTTCATGCAGCTGATCCACGACGACAGCCTGACC
TTTAAAGAGGACATCCAGAAAGCCCAGGTGTCCGGCCAGGGCGATAGCCTGCACGAGCACATTGCCAATC
TGGCCGGCAGCCCCGCCATTAAGAAGGGCATCCTGCAGACAGTGAAGGTGGTGGACGAGCTCGTGAAAGT
GATGGGCCGGCACAAGCCCGAGAACATCGTGATCGAAATGGCCAGAGAGAACCAGACCACCCAGAAGGGA
CAGAAGAACAGCCGCGAGAGAATGAAGCGGATCGAAGAGGGCATCAAAGAGCTGGGCAGCCAGATCCTGA
AAGAACACCCCGTGGAAAACACCCAGCTGCAGAACGAGAAGCTGTACCTGTACTACCTGCAGAATGGGCG
GGATATGTACGTGGACCAGGAACTGGACATCAACCGGCTGTCCGACTACGATGTGGACCATATCGTGCCT
CAGAGCTTTCTGAAGGACGACTCCATCGACAACAAGGTGCTGACCAGAAGCGACAAGAACCGGGGCAAGA
GCGACAACGTGCCCTCCGAAGAGGTCGTGAAGAAGATGAAGAACTACTGGCGGCAGCTGCTGAACGCCAA
GCTGATTACCCAGAGAAAGTTCGACAATCTGACCAAGGCCGAGAGAGGCGGCCTGAGCGAACTGGATAAG
GCCGGCTTCATCAAGAGACAGCTGGTGGAAACCCGGCAGATCACAAAGCACGTGGCACAGATCCTGGACT
CCCGGATGAACACTAAGTACGACGAGAATGACAAGCTGATCCGGGAAGTGAAAGTGATCACCCTGAAGTC
CAAGCTGGTGTCCGATTTCCGGAAGGATTTCCAGTTTTACAAAGTGCGCGAGATCAACAACTACCACCAC
GCCCACGACGCCTACCTGAACGCCGTCGTGGGAACCGCCCTGATCAAAAAGTACCCTAAGCTGGAAAGCG
AGTTCGTGTACGGCGACTACAAGGTGTACGACGTGCGGAAGATGATCGCCAAGAGCGAGCAGGAAATCGG
CAAGGCTACCGCCAAGTACTTCTTCTACAGCAACATCATGAACTTTTTCAAGACCGAGATTACCCTGGCC
AACGGCGAGATCCGGAAGCGGCCTCTGATCGAGACAAACGGCGAAACCGGGGAGATCGTGTGGGATAAGG
GCCGGGATTTTGCCACCGTGCGGAAAGTGCTGAGCATGCCCCAAGTGAATATCGTGAAAAAGACCGAGGT
GCAGACAGGCGGCTTCAGCAAAGAGTCTATCCTGCCCAAGAGGAACAGCGATAAGCTGATCGCCAGAAAG
AAGGACTGGGACCCTAAGAAGTACGGCGGCTTCGACAGCCCCACCGTGGCCTATTCTGTGCTGGTGGTGG
CCAAAGTGGAAAAGGGCAAGTCCAAGAAACTGAAGAGTGTGAAAGAGCTGCTGGGGATCACCATCATGGA
AAGAAGCAGCTTCGAGAAGAATCCCATCGACTTTCTGGAAGCCAAGGGCTACAAAGAAGTGAAAAAGGAC
CTGATCATCAAGCTGCCTAAGTACTCCCTGTTCGAGCTGGAAAACGGCCGGAAGAGAATGCTGGCCTCTG
CCGGCGAACTGCAGAAGGGAAACGAACTGGCCCTGCCCTCCAAATATGTGAACTTCCTGTACCTGGCCAG
CCACTATGAGAAGCTGAAGGGCTCCCCCGAGGATAATGAGCAGAAACAGCTGTTTGTGGAACAGCACAAG
CACTACCTGGACGAGATCATCGAGCAGATCAGCGAGTTCTCCAAGAGAGTGATCCTGGCCGACGCTAATC
TGGACAAAGTGCTGTCCGCCTACAACAAGCACCGGGATAAGCCCATCAGAGAGCAGGCCGAGAATATCAT
CCACCTGTTTACCCTGACCAATCTGGGAGCCCCTGCCGCCTTCAAGTACTTTGACACCACCATCGACCGG
AAGAGGTACACCAGCACCAAAGAGGTGCTGGACGCCACCCTGATCCACCAGAGCATCACCGGCCTGTACG
AGACACGGATCGACCTGTCTCAGCTGGGAGGCGACAAAAGGCCGGCGGCCACGAAAAAGGCCGGCCAGGC
AAAAAAGAAAAAGTAAGAATTCCTAGAGCTCGCTGATCAGCCTCGACTGTGCCTTCTAGTTGCCAGCCAT
CTGTTGTTTGCCCCTCCCCCGTGCCTTCCTTGACCCTGGAAGGTGCCACTCCCACTGTCCTTTCCTAATA
AAATGAGGAAATTGCATCGCATTGTCTGAGTAGGTGTCATTCTATTCTGGGGGGTGGGGTGGGGCAGGAC
AGCAAGGGGGAGGATTGGGAAGAGAATAGCAGGCATGCTGGGGAGCGGCCGCAGGAACCCCTAGTGATGG
AGTTGGCCACTCCCTCTCTGCGCGCTCGCTCGCTCACTGAGGCCGGGCGACCAAAGGTCGCCCGACGCCC
GGGCTTTGCCCGGGCGGCCTCAGTGAGCGAGCGAGCGCGCAGCTGCCTGCAGGGGCGCCTGATGCGGTAT
TTTCTCCTTACGCATCTGTGCGGTATTTCACACCGCATA
[95 nt withheld, positions 6060-6154]
T
[46 nt withheld, positions 6156-6201]
C
[141 nt withheld, positions 6203-6343]
CCTTTGACGTTGGAGTCCACGTTCTTT
[37 nt withheld, positions 6371-6407]
ACTCTATCTCGGGCTATTCTTTTGATTTATAAGGGATTTTGCCGATTTCGGTCTATTGGTTAAAAAATGA
GCTGATTTAACAAAAATTTAACGCGAATTTTAACAAAATATTAACGTTTACAATTTTATGGTGCACTCTC
AGTACAATCTGCTCTGATGCCGCATAGTTAAGCCAGCCCCGACACCCGCCAACACCCGCTGACGCGCCCT
GACGGGCTTGTCTGCTCCCGGCATCCGCTTACAGACAAGCTGTGACCGTCTCCGGGAGCTGCATGTGTCA
GAGGTTTTCACCGTCATCACCGAAACGCGCGAGACGAAAGGGCCTCGTGATACGCCTATTTTTATAGGTT
AATGTCATGATAATAATGGTTTCTTAGACGTCAGGTGGCACTTTTCGGGGAAATGTGCGCGGAACCCCTA
TTTGTTTATTTTTCTAAATACATTCAAATATGTATCCGCTCATGAGACAATAACCCTGATAAATGCTTCA
ATAATATTGAAAAAGGAAGAGTATGAGTATTCAACATTTCCGTGTCGCCCTTATTCCCTTTTTTGCGGCA
TTTTGCCTTCCTGTTTTTGCTCACCCAGAAACGCTGGTGAAAGTAAAAGATGCTGAAGATCAGTTGGGTG
CACGAGTGGGTTACATCGAACTGGATCTCAACAGCGGTAAGATCCTTGAGAGTTTTCGCCCCGAAGAACG
TTTTCCAATGATGAGCACTTTTAAAGTTCTGCTATGTGGCGCGGTATTATCCCGTATTGACGCCGGGCAA
GAGCAACTCGGTCGCCGCATACACTATTCTCAGAATGACTTGGTTGAGTACTCACCAGTCACAGAAAAGC
ATCTTACGGATGGCATGACAGTAAGAGAATTATGCAGTGCTGCCATAACCATGAGTGATAACACTGCGGC
CAACTTACTTCTGACAACGATCGGAGGACCGAAGGAGCTAACCGCTTTTTTGCACAACATGGGGGATCAT
GTAACTCGCCTTGATCGTTGGGAACCGGAGCTGAATGAAGCCATACCAAACGACGAGCGTGACACCACGA
TGCCTGTAGCAATGGCAACAACGTTGCGCAAACTATTAACTGGCGAACTACTTACTCTAGCTTCCCGGCA
ACAATTAATAGACTGGATGGAGGCGGATAAAGTTGCAGGACCACTTCTGCGCTCGGCCCTTCCGGCTGGC
TGGTTTATTGCTGATAAATCTGGAGCCGGTGAGCGTGGAAGCCGCGGTATCATTGCAGCACTGGGGCCAG
ATGGTAAGCCCTCCCGTATCGTAGTTATCTACACGACGGGGAGTCAGGCAACTATGGATGAACGAAATAG
ACAGATCGCTGAGATAGGTGCCTCACTGATTAAGCATTGGTAACTGTCAGACCAAGTTTACTCATATATA
CTTTAGATTGATTTAAAACTTCATTTTTAATTTAAAAGGATCTAGGTGAAGATCCTTTTTGATAATCTCA
TGACCAAAATCCCTTAACGTGAGTTTTCGTTCCACTGAGCGTCAGACCCCGTAGAAAAGATCAAAGGATC
TTCTTGAGATCCTTTTTTTCTGCGCGTAATCTGCTGCTTGCAAACAAAAAAACCACCGCTACCAGCGGTG
GTTTGTTTGCCGGATCAAGAGCTACCAACTCTTTTTCCGAAGGTAACTGGCTTCAGCAGAGCGCAGATAC
CAAATACTGTTCTTCTAGTGTAGCCGTAGTTAGGCCACCACTTCAAGAACTCTGTAGCACCGCCTACATA
CCTCGCTCTGCTAATCCTGTTACCAGTGGCTGCTGCCAGTGGCGATAAGTCGTGTCTTACCGGGTTGGAC
TCAAGACGATAGTTACCGGATAAGGCGCAGCGGTCGGGCTGAACGGGGGGTTCGTGCACACAGCCCAGCT
TGGAGCGAACGACCTACACCGAACTGAGATACCTACAGCGTGAGCTATGAGAAAGCGCCACGCTTCCCGA
AGGGAGAAAGGCGGACAGGTATCCGGTAAGCGGCAGGGTCGGAACAGGAGAGCGCACGAGGGAGCTTCCA
GGGGGAAACGCCTGGTATCTTTATAGTCCTGTCGGGTTTCGCCACCTCTGACTTGAGCGTCGATTTTTG
